>Addgene plasmid #52024 | SORT1-bio-His | depositor full sequence | sequence record 80096 | SORT1-bio-His sequence 8912 bps
GTCGACCTCCATCACGGCCTATAAGAGTGAGGGGGAGTCAGCGGAGTTCTCCTTCCCACTCAACCTTGGA
GAGGAAAGCCTGCAGGGAGAGTTGAGATGGAAGGCAGAGAAGGCTCCTTCTTCCCAGTCCTGGATCACCT
TCTCCCTAAAGAACCAAAAGGTGTCTGTGCAGAAGTCTACTAGCAACCCCAAGTTCCAGCTGTCCGAAAC
GCTCCCACTCACCCTTCAGATACCCCAGGTCTCCCTTCAGTTTGCTGGTTCTGGCAACCTGACCCTGACT
CTGGACAGAGGGATACTGTATCAGGAAGTGAACCTGGTGGTGATGAAAGTGACTCAGCCCGACAGCAACA
CTTTGACCTGTGAGGTGATGGGACCCACCTCACCCAAGATGAGACTGATCTTGAAGCAGGAGAATCAGGA
GGCCAGGGTCTCCAGGCAGGAGAAAGTGATTCAAGTGCAGGCCCCTGAAGCAGGGGTGTGGCAATGTCTA
CTGAGTGAAGGTGAAGAGGTCAAGATGGACTCCAAGATCCAGGTTTTATCCAAAGGGTTGAATTCCGGCA
GCCTGCACCACATCCTGGACGCCCAGAAGATGCTGTGGAACCACAGGGACAGGAACCTGCCTCCTCTGGC
CCCTCTGGGCCCCCACCACCATCACCACCATTGAGTCTAGACACGTGATTAATTAAGGATCCCCCGACCT
CGACCTCTGGCTAATAAAGGAAATTTATTTTCATTGCAATAGTGTGTTGGAATTTTTTGTGTCTCTCACT
CGGAAGGACATATGGGAGGGCAAATCATTTGGTCGAGATCCCTCGGAGATCTCTAGCTAGAGGATCGATC
CCCGCCCCGGACGAACTAAACCTGACTACGACATCTCTGCCCCTTCTTCGCGGGGCAGTGCATGTAATCC
CTTCAGTTGGTTGGTACAACTTGCCAACTGGGCCCTGTTCCACATGTGACACGGGGGGGGACCAAACACA
AAGGGGTTCTCTGACTGTAGTTGACATCCTTATAAATGGATGTGCACATTTGCCAACACTGAGTGGCTTT
CATCCTGGAGCAGACTTTGCAGTCTGTGGACTGCAACACAACATTGCCTTTATGTGTAACTCTTGGCTGA
AGCTCTTACACCAATGCTGGGGGACATGTACCTCCCAGGGGCCCAGGAAGACTACGGGAGGCTACACCAA
CGTCAATCAGAGGGGCCTGTGTAGCTACCGATAAGCGGACCCTCAAGAGGGCATTAGCAATAGTGTTTAT
AAGGCCCCCTTGTTAACCCTAAACGGGTAGCATATGCTTCCCGGGTAGTAGTATATACTATCCAGACTAA
CCCTAATTCAATAGCATATGTTACCCAACGGGAAGCATATGCTATCGAATTAGGGTTAGTAAAAGGGTCC
TAAGGAACAGCGATATCTCCCACCCCATGAGCTGTCACGGTTTTATTTACATGGGGTCAGGATTCCACGA
GGGTAGTGAACCATTTTAGTCACAAGGGCAGTGGCTGAAGATCAAGGAGCGGGCAGTGAACTCTCCTGAA
TCTTCGCCTGCTTCTTCATTCTCCTTCGTTTAGCTAATAGAATAACTGCTGAGTTGTGAACAGTAAGGTG
TATGTGAGGTGCTCGAAAACAAGGTTTCAGGTGACGCCCCCAGAATAAAATTTGGACGGGGGGTTCAGTG
GTGGCATTGTGCTATGACACCAATATAACCCTCACAAACCCCTTGGGCAATAAATACTAGTGTAGGAATG
AAACATTCTGAATATCTTTAACAATAGAAATCCATGGGGTGGGGACAAGCCGTAAAGACTGGATGTCCAT
CTCACACGAATTTATGGCTATGGGCAACACATAATCCTAGTGCAATATGATACTGGGGTTATTAAGATGT
GTCCCAGGCAGGGACCAAGACAGGTGAACCATGTTGTTACACTCTATTTGTAACAAGGGGAAAGAGAGTG
GACGCCGACAGCAGCGGACTCCACTGGTTGTCTCTAACACCCCCGAAAATTAAACGGGGCTCCACGCCAA
TGGGGCCCATAAACAAAGACAAGTGGCCACTCTTTTTTTTGAAATTGTGGAGTGGGGGCACGCGTCAGCC
CCCACACGCCGCCCTGCGGTTTTGGACTGTAAAATAAGGGTGTAATAACTTGGCTGATTGTAACCCCGCT
AACCACTGCGGTCAAACCACTTGCCCACAAAACCACTAATGGCACCCCGGGGAATACCTGCATAAGTAGG
TGGGCGGGCCAAGATAGGGGCGCGATTGCTGCGATCTGGAGGACAAATTACACACACTTGCGCCTGAGCG
CCAAGCACAGGGTTGTTGGTCCTCATATTCACGAGGTCGCTGAGAGCACGGTGGGCTAATGTTGCCATGG
GTAGCATATACTACCCAAATATCTGGATAGCATATGCTATCCTAATCTATATCTGGGTAGCATAGGCTAT
CCTAATCTATATCTGGGTAGCATATGCTATCCTAATCTATATCTGGGTAGTATATGCTATCCTAATTTAT
ATCTGGGTAGCATAGGCTATCCTAATCTATATCTGGGTAGCATATGCTATCCTAATCTATATCTGGGTAG
TATATGCTATCCTAATCTGTATCCGGGTAGCATATGCTATCCTAATAGAGATTAGGGTAGTATATGCTAT
CCTAATTTATATCTGGGTAGCATATACTACCCAAATATCTGGATAGCATATGCTATCCTAATCTATATCT
GGGTAGCATATGCTATCCTAATCTATATCTGGGTAGCATAGGCTATCCTAATCTATATCTGGGTAGCATA
TGCTATCCTAATCTATATCTGGGTAGTATATGCTATCCTAATTTATATCTGGGTAGCATAGGCTATCCTA
ATCTATATCTGGGTAGCATATGCTATCCTAATCTATATCTGGGTAGTATATGCTATCCTAATCTGTATCC
GGGTAGCATATGCTATCCTCATGATAAGCTGTCAAACATGAGAATTTTCTTGAAGACGAAAGGGCCTCGT
GATACGCCTATTTTTATAGGTTAATGTCATGATAATAATGGTTTCTTAGACGTCAGGTGGCACTTTTCGG
GGAAATGTGCGCGGAACCCCTATTTGTTTATTTTTCTAAATACATTCAAATATGTATCCGCTCATGAGAC
AATAACCCTGATAAATGCTTCAATAATATTGAAAAAGGAAGAGTATGAGTATTCAACATTTCCGTGTCGC
CCTTATTCCCTTTTTTGCGGCATTTTGCCTTCCTGTTTTTGCTCACCCAGAAACGCTGGTGAAAGTAAAA
GATGCTGAAGATCAGTTGGGTGCACGAGTGGGTTACATCGAACTGGATCTCAACAGCGGTAAGATCCTTG
AGAGTTTTCGCCCCGAAGAACGTTTTCCAATGATGAGCACTTTTAAAGTTCTGCTATGTGGCGCGGTATT
ATCCCGTGTTGACGCCGGGCAAGAGCAACTCGGTCGCCGCATACACTATTCTCAGAATGACTTGGTTGAG
TACTCACCAGTCACAGAAAAGCATCTTACGGATGGCATGACAGTAAGAGAATTATGCAGTGCTGCCATAA
CCATGAGTGATAACACTGCGGCCAACTTACTTCTGACAACGATCGGAGGACCGAAGGAGCTAACCGCTTT
TTTGCACAACATGGGGGATCATGTAACTCGCCTTGATCGTTGGGAACCGGAGCTGAATGAAGCCATACCA
AACGACGAGCGTGACACCACGATGCCTGCAGCAATGGCAACAACGTTGCGCAAACTATTAACTGGCGAAC
TACTTACTCTAGCTTCCCGGCAACAATTAATAGACTGGATGGAGGCGGATAAAGTTGCAGGACCACTTCT
GCGCTCGGCCCTTCCGGCTGGCTGGTTTATTGCTGATAAATCTGGAGCCGGTGAGCGTGGGTCTCGCGGT
ATCATTGCAGCACTGGGGCCAGATGGTAAGCCCTCCCGTATCGTAGTTATCTACACGACGGGGAGTCAGG
CAACTATGGATGAACGAAATAGACAGATCGCTGAGATAGGTGCCTCACTGATTAAGCATTGGTAACTGTC
AGACCAAGTTTACTCATATATACTTTAGATTGATTTAAAACTTCATTTTTAATTTAAAAGGATCTAGGTG
AAGATCCTTTTTGATAATCTCATGACCAAAATCCCTTAACGTGAGTTTTCGTTCCACTGAGCGTCAGACC
CCGTAGAAAAGATCAAAGGATCTTCTTGAGATCCTTTTTTTCTGCGCGTAATCTGCTGCTTGCAAACAAA
AAAACCACCGCTACCAGCGGTGGTTTGTTTGCCGGATCAAGAGCTACCAACTCTTTTTCCGAAGGTAACT
GGCTTCAGCAGAGCGCAGATACCAAATACTGTTCTTCTAGTGTAGCCGTAGTTAGGCCACCACTTCAAGA
ACTCTGTAGCACCGCCTACATACCTCGCTCTGCTAATCCTGTTACCAGTGGCTGCTGCCAGTGGCGATAA
GTCGTGTCTTACCGGGTTGGACTCAAGACGATAGTTACCGGATAAGGCGCAGCGGTCGGGCTGAACGGGG
GGTTCGTGCACACAGCCCAGCTTGGAGCGAACGACCTACACCGAACTGAGATACCTACAGCGTGAGCTAT
GAGAAAGCGCCACGCTTCCCGAAGGGAGAAAGGCGGACAGGTATCCGGTAAGCGGCAGGGTCGGAACAGG
AGAGCGCACGAGGGAGCTTCCAGGGGGAAACGCCTGGTATCTTTATAGTCCTGTCGGGTTTCGCCACCTC
TGACTTGAGCGTCGATTTTTGTGATGCTCGTCAGGGGGGCGGAGCCTATGGAAAAACGCCAGCAACGCGG
CCTTTTTACGGTTCCTGGCCTTTTGCTGGCCTTTTGCTCACATGTTCTTTCCTGCGTTATCCCCTGATTC
TGTGGATAACCGTATTACCGCCTTTGAGTGAGCTGATACCGCTCGCCGCAGCCGAACGACCGAGCGCAGC
GAGTCAGTGAGCGAGGAAGCGGAAGAGCGCCCAATACGCAAACCGCCTCTCCCCGCGCGTTGGCCGATTC
ATTAATGCAGCTGGCACGACAGGTTTCCCGACTGGAAAGCGGGCAGTGAGCGCAACGCAATTAATGTGAG
TTAGCTCACTCATTAGGCACCCCAGGCTTTACACTTTATGCTTCCGGCTCGTATGTTGTGTGGAATTGTG
AGCGGATAACAATTTCACACAGGAAACAGCTATGACCATGATTACGCCAAGCTCTAGCTAGAGGTCGACC
AATTCTCATGTTTGACAGCTTATCATCGCAGATCCGGGCAACGTTGTTGCCATTGCTGCAGGCGCAGAAC
TGGTAGGTATGGAAGATCTATACATTGAATCAATATTGGCAATTAGCCATATTAGTCATTGGTTATATAG
CATAAATCAATATTGGCTATTGGCCATTGCATACGTTGTATCTATATCATAATATGTACATTTATATTGG
CTCATGTCCAATATGACCGCCATGTTGACATTGATTATTGACTAGTTATTAATAGTAATCAATTACGGGG
TCATTAGTTCATAGCCCATATATGGAGTTCCGCGTTACATAACTTACGGTAAATGGCCCGCCTGGCTGAC
CGCCCAACGACCCCCGCCCATTGACGTCAATAATGACGTATGTTCCCATAGTAACGCCAATAGGGACTTT
CCATTGACGTCAATGGGTGGAGTATTTACGGTAAACTGCCCACTTGGCAGTACATCAAGTGTATCATATG
CCAAGTCCGCCCCCTATTGACGTCAATGACGGTAAATGGCCCGCCTGGCATTATGCCCAGTACATGACCT
TACGGGACTTTCCTACTTGGCAGTACATCTACGTATTAGTCATCGCTATTACCATGGTGATGCGGTTTTG
GCAGTACACCAATGGGCGTGGATAGCGGTTTGACTCACGGGGATTTCCAAGTCTCCACCCCATTGACGTC
AATGGGAGTTTGTTTTGGCACCAAAATCAACGGGACTTTCCAAAATGTCGTAATAACCCCGCCCCGTTGA
CGCAAATGGGCGGTAGGCGTGTACGGTGGGAGGTCTATATAAGCAGAGCTCGTTTAGTGAACCGTCAGAT
CCTCACTCTCTTCCGCATCGCTGTCTGCGAGGGCCAGCTGTTGGGCTCGCGGTTGAGGACAAACTCTTCG
CGGTCTTTCCAGTACTCTTGGATCGGAAACCCGTCGGCCTCCGAACGGTACTCCGCCACCGAGGGACCTG
AGCGAGTCCGCATCGACCGGATCGGAAAACCTCTCGAGAAAGGCGTCTAACCAGTCACAGTCGCAAGGTA
GGCTGAGCACCGTGGCGGGCGGCAGCGGGTGGCGGTCGGGGTTGTTTCTGGCGGAGGTGCTGCTGATGAT
GTAATTAAAGTAGGCGGTCTTGAGACGGCGGATGGTCGAGGTGAGGTGTGGCAGGCTTGAGATCCAGCTG
TTGGGGTGAGTACTCCCTCTCAAAAGCGGGCATTACTTCTGCGCTAAGATTGTCAGTTTCCAAAAACGAG
GAGGATTTGATATTCACCTGGCCCGATCTGGCCATACACTTGAGTGACAATGACATCCACTTTGCCTTTC
TCTCCACAGGTGTCCACTCCCAGGTCCAAGTTTAAACTGCGGCCGCCACCATGGAAAGACCCTGGGGAGC
CGCTGATGGACTGAGCAGATGGCCTCACGGCCTGGGACTGCTGCTGCTCCTGCAGCTGCTGCCTCCTAGC
ACCCTGAGCCAGGACAGACTGGACGCCCCTCCTCCTCCAGCTGCTCCTCTGCCTAGGTGGAGCGGCCCTA
TCGGCGTGTCTTGGGGACTGAGAGCCGCTGCTGCAGGCGGAGCCTTTCCTAGAGGCGGCAGATGGCGGAG
AAGCGCCCCTGGCGAGGACGAGGAATGCGGCAGAGTGCGGGACTTTGTGGCCAAGCTGGCCAACAACACA
CACCAGCACGTGTTCGACGACCTGAGAGGCAGCGTGTCTCTGAGCTGGGTCGGCGACAGCACAGGCGTGA
TCCTGGTGCTGACCACCTTCCACGTGCCCCTGGTCATCATGACCTTCGGCCAGAGCAAGCTGTACAGAAG
CGAGGACTACGGCAAGAACTTCAAGGACATCACCGACCTGATCAACAACACCTTCATCCGGACCGAGTTC
GGCATGGCCATCGGCCCCGAGAATAGCGGCAAGGTGGTGCTGACAGCCGAAGTGTCTGGCGGCAGCAGGG
GCGGCAGAATCTTCCGGTCCAGCGACTTCGCCAAGAACTTCGTGCAGACCGATCTGCCCTTCCACCCCCT
GACCCAGATGATGTACAGCCCCCAGAACAGCGACTATCTGCTGGCCCTGAGCACCGAGAATGGCCTGTGG
GTGTCCAAGAACTTTGGCGGCAAGTGGGAGGAAATCCACAAGGCCGTCTGCCTGGCCAAGTGGGGCAGCG
ACAACACCATCTTTTTCACCACCTACGCCAACGGCAGCTGCAAAGCCGATCTGGGCGCCCTGGAACTGTG
GAGAACCAGCGACCTGGGCAAGTCCTTCAAGACCATCGGCGTGAAGATCTACAGCTTTGGCCTCGGAGGA
AGATTCCTGTTCGCCAGCGTGATGGCCGACAAGGACACCACCCGGCGGATCCACGTGTCCACCGACCAGG
GCGATACCTGGTCCATGGCACAGCTCCCATCTGTGGGCCAGGAACAGTTCTACAGCATCCTGGCCGCCAA
CGACGACATGGTGTTCATGCACGTGGACGAGCCCGGCGATACCGGCTTCGGCACCATCTTCACCAGCGAC
GACCGGGGCATCGTGTACAGCAAGAGCCTGGACCGGCACCTGTACACCACCACAGGCGGCGAGACAGACT
TCACCAACGTGACCAGCCTGCGGGGCGTGTACATCACCAGCGTGCTGTCCGAGGACAACAGCATCCAGAC
CATGATCACCTTCGACCAGGGGGGCAGATGGACCCACCTGAGAAAGCCCGAGAACAGCGAGTGTGACGCC
ACCGCCAAGAACAAGAACGAGTGCAGCCTGCACATCCACGCCAGCTACAGCATCAGCCAGAAACTGAACG
TGCCCATGGCCCCCCTGAGCGAGCCTAATGCCGTGGGCATCGTGATCGCCCACGGCAGCGTGGGAGATGC
AATCAGTGTGATGGTGCCCGACGTGTACATCTCCGACGACGGCGGCTACAGCTGGACCAAGATGCTGGAA
GGCCCCCACTACTACACCATCCTGGACAGCGGCGGCATCATCGTGGCCATCGAGCACAGCAGCCGGCCCA
TCAACGTGATCAAGTTCAGCACCGACGAGGGCCAGTGCTGGCAGACCTACACCTTCACCCGGGACCCCAT
CTACTTTACCGGCCTCGCCTCTGAGCCAGGAGCAAGAAGCATGAACATCAGCATCTGGGGCTTCACCGAG
AGCTTTCTGACCAGCCAGTGGGTGTCCTACACCATCGACTTCAAGGATATCCTGGAACGGAACTGCGAGG
AAAAGGATTACACCATCTGGCTGGCCCACAGCACAGACCCCGAGGATTACGAGGACGGCTGCATCCTGGG
CTACAAAGAGCAGTTCCTGCGGCTGCGGAAGTCCAGCGTGTGCCAGAACGGCCGGGACTACGTGGTCACC
AAGCAGCCCAGCATCTGCCTGTGCAGCCTGGAAGATTTCCTGTGCGACTTCGGCTACTACCGGCCCGAGA
ACGACAGCAAATGCGTGGAGCAGCCCGAGCTGAAGGGCCACGACCTGGAATTCTGCCTGTATGGAAGAGA
GGAACACCTGACCACCAACGGCTACCGGAAGATCCCCGGCGATAAGTGCCAGGGCGGCGTGAATCCCGTG
CGGGAAGTGAAGGACCTGAAGAAGAAGTGCACCAGCAACTTTCTGAGCCCCGAGAAGCAGAACAGCAAGT
CCAACAGCGTCCCTGGCGCGCC
Features (pLannotate 1.2.2; 19 found; start..end, strand, type, name):
    713..768     +  polyA_signal   β-globin poly(A) signal: rabbit β-globin polyadenylation signal (Gil and Proudfoot, 1987)
   1282..2963    -  rep_origin     oriP (fragment): Epstein-Barr virus oriP replication origin (Yates et al., 2000)
   3090..3194    +  promoter       AmpR promoter: bla
   3195..4055    +  CDS            AmpR: β-lactamase; bla; confers resistance to ampicillin, carbenicillin, and related antibiotics
   4226..4814    +  rep_origin     ori: high-copy-number ColE1/pMB1/pBR322/pUC origin of replication
   4997..5089    +  CDS            lacI (fragment): lac repressor; lacI; The lac repressor binds to the lac operator to inhibit transcription in E. coli. This inhibition can be relieved by adding lactose or isopropyl-β-D-thiogalactopyranoside (IPTG).
   5102..5123    +  protein_bind   CAP binding site: CAP binding activates transcription in the presence of cAMP. E. coli catabolite activator protein
   5138..5168    +  promoter       lac promoter: promoter for the E. coli lac operon
   5176..5192    +  protein_bind   lac operator: The lac repressor binds to the lac operator to inhibit transcription in E. coli. This inhibition can be relieved by adding lactose or isopropyl-β-D-thiogalactopyranoside (IPTG). lac repressor encoded by lacI
   5262..5278    +  promoter       tet promoter (fragment): E. coli promoter for tetracycline efflux protein gene
   5288..5313    -  CDS            bla(M) (fragment): β-lactamase lacking the signal sequence; bla(M); allows cytosolic expression of β-lactamase
   5487..5866    +  enhancer       CMV enhancer: human cytomegalovirus immediate early enhancer
   5868..6067    +  promoter       CMV promoter: human cytomegalovirus (CMV) immediate early promoter
   6135..6173    +  misc_feature   Ad SA (fragment): adenovirus major late transcript splice acceptor (Friedrich and Soriano, 1991)
   6206..6415    -  CDS            PTP (fragment): TERM_ADE02 - Experimental evidence at protein level: Swiss-Prot protein existence level 1. Protein covalently bound to the viral DNA that acts as a primer for viral genomic replication by DNA strand displacement. Assembles on the viral origin of replication in an initiation complex with viral polymerase, DBP, host NFIA and host POU2F1/OCT1. During initiation, the polymerase covalently couples the first dCTP with Ser- 580 of pTP. The terminal protein stimulates the template activity over 20 fold compared to protein-free templates. Neo-synthesized viral genomes are linked to two preterminal prot
   6446..6535    +  intron         chimeric intron (fragment): chimera between introns from adenovirus and immunoglobulin heavy chain genes
   6554..6600    +  CDS            IgH signal sequence (fragment): signal sequence from the mouse immunoglobulin heavy chain variable region
   6631..8904    +  CDS            SORT1 (fragment): SORT_HUMAN - Experimental evidence at protein level: Swiss-Prot protein existence level 1. Functions as a sorting receptor in the Golgi compartment and as a clearance receptor on the cell surface. Required for protein transport from the Golgi apparatus to the lysosomes by a pathway that is independent of the mannose-6-phosphate receptor (M6PR). Lysosomal proteins bind specifically to the receptor in the Golgi apparatus and the resulting receptor-ligand complex is transported to an acidic prelysosomal compartment where the low pH mediates the dissociation of the complex (PubMed:16787399). The r
   8896..553     +  CDS            Cd4 (fragment) (across the origin): CD4_RAT - Experimental evidence at protein level: Swiss-Prot protein existence level 1. Integral membrane glycoprotein that plays an essential role in the immune response and serves multiple functions in responses against both external and internal offenses. In T-cells, functions primarily as a coreceptor for MHC class II molecule:peptide complex. The antigens presented by class II peptides are derived from extracellular proteins while class I peptides are derived from cytosolic proteins. Interacts simultaneously with the T-cell receptor (TCR) and the MHC class II presented by antigen presenti
