[The description below was written by a language model from this plasmid's Addgene catalogue record and pLannotate feature annotations shown in this document.]
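Description:
SORT1-bio-His is a mammalian expression plasmid of 8,912 bp built on the pTT3 backbone, designed to produce the ectodomain of human sortilin (SORT1) as a soluble, secreted, tagged protein. It is maintained in E. coli through a high-copy ColE1/pUC-type origin and an ampicillin resistance gene (β-lactamase). The backbone also carries an Epstein-Barr virus oriP fragment, which allows episomal retention in cells that supply EBNA1. The small lac, tet and bla fragments annotated upstream of the expression cassette appear to be vestigial backbone remnants.

Expression is driven by the human CMV immediate-early enhancer and promoter. These are followed by adenovirus-derived leader and splice elements and a chimeric intron fragment, which typically improve transcript processing and yield. The annotated hit to adenoviral terminal protein on the opposite strand most likely reflects this adenoviral leader region rather than a functional gene. A short match to a mouse immunoglobulin heavy chain signal sequence is also annotated just upstream of the insert, though the record does not say whether it is used.

The chemically synthesised SORT1 insert, about 2.3 kb, sits between retained NotI and AscI sites. It is fused in frame at its C-terminus to backbone-encoded rat CD4 domains 3 and 4, an enzymatic biotinylation sequence, a linker and a His tag, and the cassette ends at a rabbit β-globin polyadenylation signal. The feature table annotates the CD4 segment but not the biotinylation sequence or the His tag. The CD4 tag gives a common antibody epitope, the biotinylation sequence permits oriented capture on streptavidin, and the His tag supports metal-affinity purification. The associated publication used such proteins in a human platelet receptor protein microarray to screen for extracellular receptor–ligand interactions.
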