Addgene plasmid #52024: SORT1-bio-His
Purpose: Expresses full-length Sortilin precursor ectodomain in mammalian cells. C-terminal rat Cd4d3+4 tag, biotinylation sequence and His tag.
Depositing lab: Gavin Wright. Depositing organization: Wellcome Sanger Institute. Publication: A human platelet receptor protein microarray identifies FcepsilonR1alpha as an activating PEAR1 ligand. Sun Y, Vandenbriele C, Kauskot A, Verhamme P, Hoylaerts MF, Wright GJ. Mol Cell Proteomics. 2015 Feb 23. pii: mcp.M114.046946. 10.1074/mcp.M114.046946 PubMed 25713122.
Backbone
  Vector backbone: pTT3
  Backbone manufacturer: Yves Durocher, NRC
  Backbone size w/o insert (bp): 6618
  Total vector size (bp): 8912
  Modifications to backbone: Rat CD4 d3+4, enzymatic biotinylation sequence, linker and His tag (CD4d3+4-BioLHis).
  Vector type: Mammalian Expression
Growth in bacteria
  Bacterial resistance: Ampicillin, 100 μg/mL
  Growth temperature: 37°C
  Growth strain: Top10
  Copy number: High Copy
Gene/Insert
  Gene/Insert name: SORT1 (alt name: Sortilin precursor)
  Species: H. sapiens (human)
  Insert size (bp): 2294
  Entrez Gene: SORT1 (a.k.a. Gp95, LDLCQ6, NT3, NTR3)
  Promoter: CMV
  Tag / fusion protein: rat CD4 d3+4 (C terminal on backbone); enzymatic biotinylation sequence (C terminal on backbone); His tag (C terminal on backbone)
  Cloning method: Restriction Enzyme; 5′ cloning site NotI (not destroyed); 3′ cloning site AscI (not destroyed)
  Sequencing primers: 5′ CMV-fwd
Resource information
  A portion of this plasmid was derived from a plasmid made by: Insert was chemically synthesised.
Terms and licenses: Academic/Nonprofit Terms; Industry Terms: Not Available to Industry
Depositor comments: Article ref 73
How to cite: SORT1-bio-His was a gift from Gavin Wright (Addgene plasmid # 52024 ; http://n2t.net/addgene:52024 ; RRID:Addgene_52024)
