>Addgene plasmid #52024 | SORT1-bio-His | addgene partial sequence | sequence record 94628 | pMT2-F 5'-TTGCCTTTCTCTCCACAGGT-3'
ACTGCGGCCGCCACCATGGAAAGACCCTGGGGAGCCGCTGATGGACTGAGCAGATGGCCTCACGGCCTGG
GACTGCTGCTGCTCCTGCAGCTGCTGCCTCCTAGCACCCTGAGCCAGGACAGACTGGACGCCCCTCCTCC
TCCAGCTGCTCCTCTGCCTAGGTGGAGCGGCCCTATCGGCGTGTCTTGGGGACTGAGAGCCGCTGCTGCA
GGCGGAGCCTTTCCTAGAGGCGGCAGATGGCGGAGAAGCGCCCCTGGCGAGGACGAGGAATGCGGCAGAG
TGCGGGACTTTGTGGCCAAGCTGGCCAACAACACACACCAGCACGTGTTCGACGACCTGAGAGGCAGCGT
GTCTCTGAGCTGGGTCGGCGACAGCACAGGCGTGATCCTGGTGCTGACCACCTTCCACGTGCCCCTGGTC
ATCATGACCTTCGGCCAGAGCAAGCTGTACAGAAGCGAGGACTACGGCAAGAACTTCAAGGACATCACCG
ACCTGATCAACAACACCTTCATCCGGACCGAGTTCGGCATGGCCATCGGCCCCGAGAATAGCGGCAAGGT
GGTGCTGACAGCCGAAGTGTCTGGCGGCAGCAGGGGCGGCAGAATCTTCCGGTCCAGCGACTTCGCCAAG
AACTTCGTGCAGACCGATCTGCCCTTCCACCCCCTGACCCAGATGATGTACAGCCCCCAGAACAGCGACT
ATCTGCTGGCCCTGAGCACCGAGAATGGCCTGTGGGTGTCCAAGAACTTTGGCGGCAAGTGGGAGGAAAT
CCACAAGGCCGTCTGCCTGGCCAAGTGGGGCAGCGACAACACCATCTTTTTCACCACCTACGCCAACGGC
AGCTGCAAAGCCGATCTGGGCGCCCTGGAACTGTGG
