>Addgene plasmid #52024 | SORT1-bio-His | addgene partial sequence | sequence record 94837 | rb_glob_PA_term-R 5'-CCCATATGTCCTTCCGAGTG-3'
AATAAATTTCCTTTATTAGCCAGAGGTCGAGGTCGGGGGATCCTTAATTAATCACGTGTCTAGACTCAAT
GGTGGTGATGGTGGTGGGGGCCCAGAGGGGCCAGAGGAGGCAGGTTCCTGTCCCTGTGGTTCCACAGCAT
CTTCTGGGCGTCCAGGATGTGGTGCAGGCTGCCGGAATTCAACCCTTTGGATAAAACCTGGATCTTGGAG
TCCATCTTGACCTCTTCACCTTCACTCAGTAGACATTGCCACACCCCTGCTTCAGGGGCCTGCACTTGAA
TCACTTTCTCCTGCCTGGAGACCCTGGCCTCCTGATTCTCCTGCTTCAAGATCAGTCTCATCTTGGGTGA
GGTGGGTCCCATCACCTCACAGGTCAAAGTGTTGCTGTCGGGCTGAGTCACTTTCATCACCACCAGGTTC
ACTTCCTGATACAGTATCCCTCTGTCCAGAGTCAGGGTCAGGTTGCCAGAACCAGCAAACTGAAGGGAGA
CCTGGGGTATCTGAAGGGTGAGTGGGAGCGTTTCGGACAGCTGGAACTTGGGGTTGCTAGTAGACTTCTG
CACAGACACCTTTTGGTTCTTTAGGGAGAAGGTGATCCAGGACTGGGAAGAAGGAGCCTTCTCTGCCTTC
CATCTCAACTCTCCCTGCAGGCTTTCCTCTCCAAGGTTGAGTGGGAAGGAGAACTCCGCTGACTCCCCCT
CACTCTTATAGGCCGTGATGGAGGTCGACGGCGCGCCAGGGACGCTGTTGGACTTGCTGTTCTGCTTCTC
GGG
